>Addgene plasmid #202308 | pAJT254-litR | addgene full sequence | sequence record 408094 | Addgene NGS Result
GAATCTCGCGTAGACACATACATGAGCAGTAGGACCAAAACGAAAAAAGACGCTCGAAAGCGTCTCTTTT
CTGGAATTTGGTACCGAGCAATCCATGTAAAAAAAGGGCCCTGAAATTCAGGACCCTTTCTGGCATCAGC
TTATTTGTAGATGCACAGCATATTCAGAAAGCAATTTGCGGTTTCTTCCATTTCTTCGCTGCTGCTATTA
CGATTGGCCTGAATAAACACGCTATAGCAAATACCATGCAGCATTTTGGTCAGATTTTCCGGTGTATGAT
CATTGCACACTTCATTGCGTTCAATACCCTCTTCAAACATGGTTTTGATCACCTGATTGGTATTGCTATG
GGTGCTCAGAAACAGAGGCCAAACTTCATCACGGGTGCTGGTTGACCATTCAAACCAAACTTTAATCCAT
TTGTTGCCGGTCTGAACGCTATCAATAATGTTCAGCAGCAGGGTATTCAGATTGCTACGAACATCCAGAT
CCAGGCTAATGCTGTTATTGATGAACTGGTGAAACTCGTTTTCCACTTTGTTCAGAACATCATCAACCAG
ATCTTCACGGGTCGGAAAATAGTTAAACACGGTTGCAACGCTAACCTGTGCAATTTCTGCAATATCTGCA
TGACCACCACGACCAATACCACGCTGGCTAAAAACTTCAATGGCAATATCCAGCAGCTGTTCTTTACGTT
TTTCCGGACTCAGACGGGTACGCGGACGTTTCTGAATGGTATCCATCGAGGGTTCTCCTGTATGAAAAAG
TCCATAGGACTTAAACAAAATTATTTGTAGAGGTCATAAGTTTCGTCGCATTTCAGCGACTCATCAGTGG
GCTTAGCCCAGACTTATGACTAATTGTGAGCGCTCACAATTCCACACATTATACGAGCCGATGATTAATT
GTCAACACAGCCAACGATCGTTCTCCCAGTACAATCTGCTCTGATGCCCTCGAGTGCGGCCGCACTAGTG
TCGACGGAGCTCGAATTCGGATCCGAAGTTCCTATACTTTCTAGAGAATAGGAACTTCGGAATAGGAACT
TCTATTTTTATAGGTTAATGTCATGATAATAATGGTTTCTTAGACCATGCCTATTTGTTTATTTTTCTAA
ATACATTCAAATATGTATCCGCTCATGAGACAATAACCCTGATAAATGCTTCAATAATATTGAAAAAGGA
AGAGTATGAGCCATATTCAACGGGAAACGTCTTGCTCTAGGCCGCGATTAAATTCCAACATGGATGCTGA
TTTATATGGGTATAAATGGGCTCGCGATAATGTCGGGCAATCAGGTGCGACAATCTATCGATTGTATGGG
AAGCCCGATGCGCCAGAGTTGTTTCTGAAACATGGCAAAGGTAGCGTTGCCAATGATGTTACAGATGAGA
TGGTCAGACTAAACTGGCTGACGGAATTTATGCCTCTTCCGACCATCAAGCATTTTATCCGTACTCCTGA
TGATGCATGGTTACTCACCACTGCGATCCCCGGGAAAACAGCATTCCAGGTATTAGAAGAATATCCTGAT
TCAGGTGAAAATATTGTTGATGCGCTGGCAGTGTTCCTGCGCCGGTTGCATTCGATTCCTGTTTGTAATT
GTCCTTTTAACAGCGACCGCGTATTTCGTCTCGCTCAGGCGCAATCACGAATGAATAACGGTTTGGTTGA
TGCGAGTGATTTTGATGACGAGCGTAATGGCTGGCCTGTTGAACAAGTCTGGAAAGAAATGCATAAACTT
TTGCCATTCTCACCGGATTCAGTCGTCACTCATGGTGATTTCTCACTTGATAACCTTATTTTTGACGAGG
GGAAATTAATAGGTTGTATTGATGTTGGACGAGTCGGAATCGCAGACCGATACCAGGATCTTGCCATCCT
ATGGAACTGCCTCGGTGAGTTTTCTCCTTCATTACAGAAACGGCTTTTTCAAAAATATGGTATTGATAAT
CCTGATATGAATAAATTGCAGTTTCATTTGATGCTCGATGAGTTTTTCTAAAGCTCGCTTGGACTCCTGT
TGATAGATCCAGTAATGACCTCAGAACTCCATCTGGATTTGTTCAGAACGCTCGGTTGCCGCCGGGCGTT
TTTTATTGGTGAGAATCCAAGCTTAAGGTATACTTTCCGCTGCATAACCCTGCTTCGGGGTCATTATAGC
GATTTTTTCGGTATATCCATCCTTTTTCGCACGATATACAGGATTTTGCCAAAGGGTTCGTGTAGACTTT
CCTTGGTGTATCCAACGGCGTCAGCCGGGCAGGATAGGTGAAGTAGGCCCACCCGCGAGCGGGTGTTCCT
TCTTCACTGTCCCTTATTCGCACCTGGCGGTGCTCAACGGGAATCCTGCTCTGCGAGGCTGGCCGATAAG
CTACAAGAAGATCCGGCCACGATGCGTCCGGCGTAGAGGATCTGAAGATCAGCAGTTCAACCTGTTGATA
GTACGTACTAAGCTCTCATGTTTCACGTACTAAGCTCTCATGTTTAACGTACTAAGCTCTCATGTTTAAC
GAACTAAACCCTCATGGCTAACGTACTAAGCTCTCATGGCTAACGTACTAAGCTCTCATGTTTCACGTAC
TAAGCTCTCATGTTTGAACAATAAAATTAATATAAATCAGCAACTTAAATAGCCTCTAAGGTTTTAAGTT
TTATAAGAAAAAAAAGAATATATAAGGCTTTTAAAGCTTTTAAGGTTTAACGGTTGTGGACAACAAGCCA
GGGATGTAACGCACTGAGAAGCCCTTAGAGCCTCTCAAAGCAATTTTGAGTGACACAGGAACACTTAACG
GCTGACATGGGAATTAGCCATGGGCCCGTGCGAATCATTTTTACGGTTCCTGGCCTTTTGCTGGCCTTTT
GCTCACATGTTCTTTCCTGCGTTATCCCCTGATTCTGTGGATAACCGTATTACCGCCTAGCCAAGAGCAG
TGCCTTGCAGAAGTTCTCGGGCGA
Features (pLannotate 1.2.2; 12 found; start..end, strand, type, name):
    147..746     -  CDS            luxR: LUXR_VIBHA - Experimental evidence at protein level: Swiss-Prot protein existence level 1. Regulatory protein of bacterial bioluminescence. It probably binds the autoinducer molecule and potentiates the transcription of the bioluminescence operon. From Vibrio harveyi (Beneckea harveyi).
    804..857     -  ncRNA          Hammerhead 3 (fragment): Accession: RF00008 - Hammerhead ribozyme (type III)
    862..881     +  protein_bind   lac operator (symmetric): The lac repressor binds to the lac operator to inhibit transcription in E. coli. This inhibition can be relieved by adding lactose or isopropyl-β-D-thiogalactopyranoside (IPTG). The symmetric lac operator was optimized for tight binding of lac repressor. lac repressor encoded by lacI
    887..915     -  promoter       tac promoter: strong E. coli promoter; hybrid between the trp and lac UV5 promoters
    937..958     -  misc_feature   bom (fragment): basis of mobility region from pBR322
   1005..1052    -  protein_bind   FRT: FLP-mediated recombination occurs in the 8-bp core sequence TCTAGAAA (Turan and Bode, 2011). FLP recombinase from the Saccharomyces cerevisiae 2μ plasmid
   1104..1195    +  promoter       AmpR promoter: bla
   1196..2011    +  CDS            KanR: aminoglycoside phosphotransferase; aph(3')-Ia; confers resistance to kanamycin in bacteria or G418 (Geneticin®) in eukaryotes
   2022..2116    +  terminator     lambda t0 terminator: transcription terminator from phage lambda
   2267..2375    +  oriT           oriT: incP origin of transfer
   2419..2807    +  rep_origin     R6K γ ori: γ replication origin from E. coli plasmid R6K; requires the R6K initiator protein pi for replication
   2867..2926    +  rep_origin     RSF ori (fragment): Plasmids containing the RSF 1030 origin of replication can be propagated in E. coli cells that contain additional plasmids with compatible origins.
