[The description below was written by a language model from this plasmid's Addgene catalogue record and pLannotate feature annotations shown in this document.]
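Description:
pAJT254-litR is a small (about 3 kb) bacterial plasmid built on an R6K backbone, designed to deliver a litR repressor expression cassette into the LPattB2 genomic landing pad, one of the insulated integration sites described for Escherichia coli Nissle. It replicates from the R6K γ origin, which works only in hosts supplying the pi initiator protein, so it is maintained at low copy in pir-expressing cloning strains such as Pir1 and behaves as a non-replicating (suicide) vector elsewhere. That property allows integrants to be selected in the target strain. Selection is by kanamycin, through an aph(3')-Ia gene driven by the AmpR (bla) promoter and followed by the lambda t0 terminator. An incP oriT is also annotated, which would allow conjugative transfer from a suitable donor. The short bom and RSF ori fragments reported are partial matches and probably not functional elements.

The payload is a synthetic litR gene. The annotation software labels this open reading frame by homology as Vibrio harveyi LuxR, a related regulator, but the catalogue identifies it as litR. It lies on the reverse strand downstream of a tac promoter with a symmetric lac operator, so its transcription should be repressed by LacI and inducible with IPTG. A hammerhead ribozyme fragment between the promoter and the coding sequence is consistent with a self-cleaving insulator that standardises the 5' end of the transcript. A single FRT site sits between the expression cassette and the marker, which suggests FLP-mediated removal of the backbone after integration, although the record does not state this. No attachment site for landing pad recombination is annotated, and the integrase used is not given. The plasmid supplies a repressor component for genomically encoded genetic circuits.
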