Addgene plasmid #202308: pAJT254-litR
Purpose: litR repressor plasmid for LPattB2 integration
Depositing lab: Christopher Voigt. Depositing organization: Massachusetts Institute of Technology. Publication: Redesign of an Escherichia coli Nissle treatment for phenylketonuria using insulated genomic landing pads and genetic circuits to reduce burden. Triassi AJ, Fields BD, Monahan CE, Means JM, Park Y, Doosthosseini H, Padmakumar JP, Isabella VM, Voigt CA. Cell Syst. 2023 Jun 21;14(6):512-524.e12. doi: 10.1016/j.cels.2023.05.004. PubMed 37348465.
Backbone
  Vector backbone: R6K
  Vector type: Bacterial Expression
Growth in bacteria
  Bacterial resistance: Kanamycin, 50 μg/mL
  Growth temperature: 37°C
  Growth strain: Pir1
  Copy number: Low Copy
Gene/Insert
  Gene/Insert name: litR
  Species: Synthetic
  Cloning method: Gibson Cloning
Terms and licenses: Academic/Nonprofit Terms; Industry Terms: Not Available to Industry
How to cite: pAJT254-litR was a gift from Christopher Voigt (Addgene plasmid # 202308 ; http://n2t.net/addgene:202308 ; RRID:Addgene_202308)
